Addgene plasmid #27954: pUT1748-HQ858872
Depositing lab: John Gray & Erich Grotewold. Depositing organization: University of Toledo. Publication: GRASSIUS: a platform for comparative regulatory genomics across the grasses. Yilmaz A, Nishiyama MY Jr, Fuentes BG, Souza GM, Janies D, Gray J, Grotewold E. Plant Physiol. 2009 Jan;149(1):171-80. doi: 10.1104/pp.108.128579. Epub 2008 Nov 5. PubMed 18987217.
Backbone
  Vector backbone: pENTR/SD
  Backbone manufacturer: Invitrogen
  Backbone size w/o insert (bp): 2601
  Vector type: Entry vector
Growth in bacteria
  Bacterial resistance: Kanamycin, 50 μg/mL
  Growth temperature: 37°C
  Growth strain: DH5alpha
  Growth instructions: E. coli Top10 (Invitrogen)
  Copy number: Low Copy
Gene/Insert
  Gene/Insert name: bHLH transcription factor encoded by Os06g0275600 LOC_Os06g16400
  Species: Oryza sativa (rice)
  Insert size (bp): 1311
  GenBank ID: HQ858872
  Cloning method: Restriction Enzyme
  Sequencing primers: 5′ M13 For; 3′ M13 Rev
Terms and licenses: Academic/Nonprofit Terms; Industry Terms: Not Available to Industry
Depositor comments: This CDS was amplified using PCR from a full length cDNA template from the OSIIEa, OSIIEb, and OSJNEa thru OSJNEf full length cDNA libraries generated by the Guoliang Wang lab at Ohio State University. The PCR product omitted the stop codon. The PCR product was cloned into a Gateway pENTR/SD entry vector. Further information on this gene may be obtained at www.grassius.org using the Genbank number. (The second half of the plasmid name is the Genbank Number for the sequence of the insert)
How to cite: pUT1748-HQ858872 was a gift from John Gray & Erich Grotewold (Addgene plasmid # 27954 ; http://n2t.net/addgene:27954 ; RRID:Addgene_27954)
