[The description below was written by a language model from this plasmid's Addgene catalogue record and the feature table of its GenBank file.]
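Description:
pUT1748-HQ858872 is a Gateway entry clone built on the Invitrogen pENTR/SD backbone (about 2.6 kb without insert). It carries the coding sequence of a rice (Oryza sativa) basic helix-loop-helix (bHLH) transcription factor encoded by the locus Os06g0275600 / LOC_Os06g16400. The plasmid is propagated in E. coli under kanamycin selection and is recorded as low copy. As an entry vector it has no promoter intended for expression in plants. In pENTR-type vectors the insert sits between attL recombination sites, so an LR recombination reaction can move it into any compatible destination vector. The "SD" version of the backbone generally supplies a Shine-Dalgarno ribosome-binding site upstream of the cloning position, which supports translation after transfer into prokaryotic expression vectors. Neither the att sites nor this element is annotated in the record provided.

The 1311 bp insert was PCR-amplified from a full-length rice cDNA library template and cloned without its stop codon, so the open reading frame can be fused in frame to C-terminal tags or reporters supplied by a destination vector. M13 forward and reverse primer sites flank the insert for sequence verification. The accompanying sequence record covers only these 1311 bp, matching the insert length. It contains no annotated features beyond the source line, so the backbone elements are not documented there. The clone belongs to a rice transcription factor ORFeome collection associated with a comparative regulatory genomics resource for the grasses. It serves as a transferable source of this bHLH coding sequence for expression, interaction or functional studies.
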