LOCUS       Exported 1311 bp ds-DNA linear SYN 27-MAY-2021
DEFINITION  synthetic linear DNA
ACCESSION   .
VERSION     .
KEYWORDS    pUT1748-HQ858872
SOURCE      synthetic DNA construct
  ORGANISM  synthetic DNA construct
REFERENCE   1 (bases 1 to 1311)
  TITLE     Rice TF ORFeome collection
REFERENCE   2 (bases 1 to 1311)
  AUTHORS   .
  TITLE     Direct Submission
  JOURNAL   Exported May 27, 2021 from SnapGene Server 1.1.58
            http://www.snapgene.com
FEATURES             Location/Qualifiers
     source          1..1311
                     /organism="synthetic DNA construct"
                     /mol_type="other DNA"
ORIGIN
        1 atgaatgaga aggacgccac tgatttggag gagaggagtg aggccagtga gcacggccaa
       61 gctctgagtt tccatggtgg tgccatgttc ttgcaagagg ctcagattgc ttctcctgca
      121 gctgcaaata atgcattgac ctccatggcg aatcctttcc ctatccctcc tgggttgtgg
      181 aatccacctt cacacaacat gggtttaggc gaaaccagtt tttcatcctt gttggggatg
      241 ctgtcggccg gcgcgccgcc accgtttgtg gctactcccg ggtttgtaga ttccacggcg
      301 gggtttcctt gctacaatgg aggcaatctt ggagccatga tcaatcaccc tttccctggt
      361 atccaccagc ctttgggtga tttccaaaac ggcgtcgagc catgtaggga gattgaggat
      421 attgagattg aaggatccaa gaatgtgtca caaactggtg agaagcagca aggggatggt
      481 gagacaacgc atgccgtcga ttcctcctcc aaggagctaa gcatgccagg gcgcaatggt
      541 ggcgctggcc atgatgaggg gactagggtg tcttgttcca agaagaggaa aagatcagga
      601 caggatggtg gggtgaagca tgcagaaggt ggtgagcaat tagcaactgt cggttcagcg
      661 cagaagaatg aggatgatga aaagggtgaa ccagagaggt cttctgtggc gtccgggaaa
      721 tccagtggga agcaaataaa ggataatgca ggttcaccaa aggaagacta tatacatgta
      781 agagcacggc gcggtcaggc tacaaacagc catagtcttg ccgaaagggt taggagggag
      841 aagatcagtg aaaggatgaa atatcttcag gatcttgttc ctggttgtag taaagtaact
      901 ggtaaggctg ttatgctgga tgagataatt aactatgttc aatcattaca gaggcaggtt
      961 gagtttttgt cgatgaagct agcaagtgtc aatccaacac tggacttcaa catagaacgc
     1021 attttatcta aagatatttt tcaatgtcga ggcactactg catcatctgc ctttggcttc
     1081 ttcccagaca ttgttcatcc ccgattacac ccaccaaaat atacacaagt tgggatgccc
     1141 agcattgtga accccactga tgcatttgga agagtaatcc atgctccatt aggaactaac
     1201 agtgcattca aagaacctaa acatcagatg cccaacaatt tgaatggaga gttccaggac
     1261 gtcattgaga tgccttttac tcatgaccat catggatcaa atgatcaacc c
//
