>Addgene plasmid #27954 | pUT1748-HQ858872 | addgene partial sequence | sequence record 34245 | 27954 with M13pUC-fwd
CCAATAATGATTTTATTTTGACTGATAGTGACCTGTTCGTTGCAACAAATTGATGAGCAATGCTTTTTTA
TAATGCCAACTTTGTACAAAAAAGCAGGCTCCGCGGCCGCCTTGTTTAACTTTAAGAAGGAGCCCTTCAC
CATGAATGAGAAGGACGCCACTGATTTGGAGGAGAGGAGTGAGGCCAGTGAGCACGGCCAAGCTCTGAGT
TTCCATGGTGGTGCCATGTTCTTGCAAGAGGCTCAGATTGCTTCTCCTGCAGCTGCAAATAATGCATTGA
CCTCCATGGCGAATCCTTTCCCTATCCCTCCTGGGTTGTGGAATCCACCTTCACACAACATGGGTTTAGG
CGAAACCAGTTTTTCATCCTTGTTGGGGATGCTGTCGGCCGGCGCGCCGCCACCGTTTGTGGCTACTCCC
GGGTTTGTAGATTCCACGGCGGGGTTTCCTTGCTACAATGGAGGCAATCTTGGAGCCATGATCAATCACC
CTTTCCCTGGTATCCACCAGCCTTTGGGTGATTTCCAAAACGGCGTCGAGCCATGTAGGGAGATTGAGGA
TATTGAGATTGAAGGATCCAAGAATGTGTCACAAACTGGTGAGAAGCAGCAAGGGGATGGTGAGACAACG
CATGCCGTCGATTCCTCCTCCAAGGAGCTAAGCATGCCAGGGCGCAATGGTGGCGCTGGCCATGATGAGG
GGACTAGGGTGTCTTGTTCCAAGAAGAGGAAAAGATCAGGACAGGATGGTGGGGTGAAGCATGCAGAAGG
TGGTGAGCAATTAGCAACTGTCGGTTCAGCGCAGAAGAATGAGGATGATGAAAAGGGTGAACCA
